Addgene plasmid #159531: pQE30-VRN1
Purpose: Expresses Arabidopsis thaliana VERNALIZATION1 in E. coli
Depositing lab: Joshua Mylne. Depositing organization: University of Western Australia. Publication: The Arabidopsis B3 domain protein VERNALIZATION1 (VRN1) is involved in processes essential for development, with structural and mutational studies revealing its DNA-binding surface. King GJ, Chanson AH, McCallum EJ, Ohme-Takagi M, Byriel K, Hill JM, Martin JL, Mylne JS. J Biol Chem. 2013 Feb 1;288(5):3198-207. doi: 10.1074/jbc.M112.438572. Epub 2012 Dec 19. PubMed 23255593.
Backbone
  Vector backbone: pQE30
  Backbone manufacturer: Qiagen
  Backbone size w/o insert (bp): 3433
  Total vector size (bp): 3845
  Vector type: Bacterial Expression
Growth in bacteria
  Bacterial resistance: Ampicillin, 100 μg/mL
  Growth temperature: 37°C
  Growth strain: DH5alpha
  Copy number: Low Copy
Gene/Insert
  Gene/Insert name: VERNALIZATION1 (alt names: VRN1; At3g18990)
  Species: A. thaliana (mustard weed)
  Insert size (bp): 411
  Entrez Gene: VRN1 (a.k.a. AT3G18990, REDUCED VERNALIZATION RESPONSE 1, REM39, REPRODUCTIVE MERISTEM 39)
  Promoter: T5
  Tag / fusion protein: Six-Histidine tag (N terminal on backbone)
  Cloning method: Restriction Enzyme; 5′ cloning site BamHI (not destroyed); 3′ cloning site SalI (not destroyed)
  Sequencing primers: 5′ CCCGAAAAGTGCCACCTG; 3′ GTTCTGAGGTCATTACTGG
Terms and licenses: Academic/Nonprofit Terms; Industry Terms: Not Available to Industry
How to cite: pQE30-VRN1 was a gift from Joshua Mylne (Addgene plasmid # 159531 ; http://n2t.net/addgene:159531 ; RRID:Addgene_159531)
