[The description below was written by a language model from this plasmid's Addgene catalogue record and pLannotate feature annotations shown in this document.]
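Description:
pQE30-VRN1 is a bacterial expression plasmid built on the Qiagen pQE30 backbone for producing Arabidopsis thaliana VERNALIZATION1 (VRN1, At3g18990) in E. coli. The recorded insert is 411 bp, cloned between BamHI and SalI sites that both remain intact. That length corresponds to only a portion of the protein rather than a full-length coding sequence, although the record does not say which region it covers. The associated work concerns the B3 domain and its DNA-binding surface. The automated annotation labels the coding region as a fragment of REM19/RTV1, a related Arabidopsis B3-family protein. This most likely reflects a homology-based database match, and the catalogue identity of VRN1 should be taken as authoritative.

Expression is driven by the bacteriophage T5 promoter, which is recognised by the host E. coli RNA polymerase. The promoter is combined with lac operator sequences, so transcription is repressed by LacI and induced with IPTG. The plasmid shows no lacI gene in its feature table, so the repressor must come from the host or a helper plasmid. A backbone-encoded six-histidine tag is fused to the N terminus of the insert, allowing purification by metal-affinity chromatography, and the lambda t0 terminator follows the cassette.

Downstream lie a chloramphenicol acetyltransferase coding sequence with only a fragment of its promoter, then the rrnB T1 terminator. These are standard pQE elements, and cat is not listed as a selection marker. The plasmid replicates from a ColE1/pMB1-type origin, alongside a bom site and a remnant of rop, and is selected with ampicillin through β-lactamase. The catalogue lists it as low copy. It is suited to making recombinant VRN1 protein for structural and DNA-binding studies.
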