Features (pLannotate 1.2.2; 13 found; start..end, strand, type, name):
      1..45      +  promoter       T5 promoter: bacteriophage T5 promoter for E. coli RNA polymerase, with embedded lac operator
     53..69      +  protein_bind   lac operator: The lac repressor binds to the lac operator to inhibit transcription in E. coli. This inhibition can be relieved by adding lactose or isopropyl-β-D-thiogalactopyranoside (IPTG). lac repressor encoded by lacI
    118..135     +  CDS            7xHis (fragment): 6xHis affinity tag
    142..543     +  CDS            REM19 (fragment): REM19_ARATH - Also known as RTV1. Experimental evidence at protein level: Swiss-Prot protein existence level 1. Involved in the regulation of vernalization (By similarity). Binds to DNA in vitro in a non-sequence-specific manner. XLG2 promotes the DNA binding activity of RTV1 specifically to promoter regions of FT and SOC1 in vivo and thus leads to the activation of floral integrator genes. From Arabidopsis thaliana (Mouse-ear cress).
    582..676     +  terminator     lambda t0 terminator: transcription terminator from phage lambda
    691..719     +  promoter       cat promoter (fragment): promoter of the E. coli cat gene encoding chloramphenicol acetyltransferase
    720..1376    +  CDS            cat: CAT_ECOLX - Experimental evidence at protein level: Swiss-Prot protein existence level 1. This enzyme is an effector of chloramphenicol resistance in bacteria. From Escherichia coli. This protein is used as a marker in many commonly used cloning vectors, such as pACYC184.
   1444..1530    +  terminator     rrnB T1 terminator: Escherichia coli rrnB; transcription terminator T1 from the E. coli rrnB gene
   1542..1583    +  CDS            rop (fragment): Rop protein, which maintains plasmids at low copy number; rop
   1685..1825    +  misc_feature   bom: basis of mobility region from pBR322
   2011..2599    -  rep_origin     ori: high-copy-number ColE1/pMB1/pBR322/pUC origin of replication
   2770..3630    -  CDS            AmpR: β-lactamase; bla; confers resistance to ampicillin, carbenicillin, and related antibiotics
   3631..3735    -  promoter       AmpR promoter: bla
>Addgene plasmid #159531 | pQE30-VRN1 | addgene full sequence | sequence record 317077 | Addgene NGS Result
TCATAAAAAATTTATTTGCTTTGTGAGCGGATAACAATTATAATAGATTCAATTGTGAGCGGATAACAAT
TTCACACAGAATTCATTAAAGAGGAGAAATTAACTATGAGAGGATCGCATCACCATCACCATCACGGATC
CCGTTCAAAGTTCTACGAGAGTGCTTCTGCGAGAAAGAGAACCGTGACTGCAGAAGAAAGAGAGAGAGCC
ATCAATGCAGCCAAAACGTTCGAACCAACAAACCCTTTCTTCAGAGTGGTTCTGCGACCATCCTATCTAT
ACAGAGGTTGCATCATGTATCTTCCTTCTGGGTTTGCTGAGAAGTACCTAAGTGGGATCTCCGGGTTCAT
CAAAGTCCAGCTTGCGGAGAAACAATGGCCTGTTCGATGTCTCTACAAAGCCGGGAGAGCCAAATTCAGT
CAAGGATGGTACGAATTCACTCTAGAGAACAACTTAGGAGAAGGAGACGTCTGTGTGTTTGAGCTGCTCA
GAACCAGAGATTTCGTTTTGAAAGTGACAGCCTTTCGAGTCAACGAGTACGTCTGAGTCGACCTGCAGCC
AAGCTTAATTAGCTGAGCTTGGACTCCTGTTGATAGATCCAGTAATGACCTCAGAACTCCATCTGGATTT
GTTCAGAACGCTCGGTTGCCGCCGGGCGTTTTTTATTGGTGAGAATCCAAGCTAGCTTGGCGAGATTTTC
AGGAGCTAAGGAAGCTAAAATGGAGAAAAAAATCACTGGATATACCACCGTTGATATATCCCAATGGCAT
CGTAAAGAACATTTTGAGGCATTTCAGTCAGTTGCTCAATGTACCTATAACCAGACCGTTCAGCTGGATA
TTACGGCCTTTTTAAAGACCGTAAAGAAAAATAAGCACAAGTTTTATCCGGCCTTTATTCACATTCTTGC
CCGCCTGATGAATGCTCATCCGGAATTTCGTATGGCAATGAAAGACGGTGAGCTGGTGATATGGGATAGT
GTTCACCCTTGTTACACCGTTTTCCATGAGCAAACTGAAACGTTTTCATCGCTCTGGAGTGAATACCACG
ACGATTTCCGGCAGTTTCTACACATATATTCGCAAGATGTGGCGTGTTACGGTGAAAACCTGGCCTATTT
CCCTAAAGGGTTTATTGAGAATATGTTTTTCGTCTCAGCCAATCCCTGGGTGAGTTTCACCAGTTTTGAT
TTAAACGTGGCCAATATGGACAACTTCTTCGCCCCCGTTTTCACCATGGGCAAATATTATACGCAAGGCG
ACAAGGTGCTGATGCCGCTGGCGATTCAGGTTCATCATGCCGTTTGTGATGGCTTCCATGTCGGCAGAAT
GCTTAATGAATTACAACAGTACTGCGATGAGTGGCAGGGCGGGGCGTAATTTTTTTAAGGCAGTTATTGG
TGCCCTTAAACGCCTGGGGTAATGACTCTCTAGCTTGAGGCATCAAATAAAACGAAAGGCTCAGTCGAAA
GACTGGGCCTTTCGTTTTATCTGTTGTTTGTCGGTGAACGCTCTCCTGAGTAGGACAAATCCGCCCTCTA
GAGCTGCCTCGCGCGTTTCGGTGATGACGGTGAAAACCTCTGACACATGCAGCTCCCGGAGACGGTCACA
GCTTGTCTGTAAGCGGATGCCGGGAGCAGACAAGCCCGTCAGGGCGCGTCAGCGGGTGTTGGCGGGTGTC
GGGGCGCAGCCATGACCCAGTCACGTAGCGATAGCGGAGTGTATACTGGCTTAACTATGCGGCATCAGAG
CAGATTGTACTGAGAGTGCACCATATGCGGTGTGAAATACCGCACAGATGCGTAAGGAGAAAATACCGCA
TCAGGCGCTCTTCCGCTTCCTCGCTCACTGACTCGCTGCGCTCGGTCGTTCGGCTGCGGCGAGCGGTATC
AGCTCACTCAAAGGCGGTAATACGGTTATCCACAGAATCAGGGGATAACGCAGGAAAGAACATGTGAGCA
AAAGGCCAGCAAAAGGCCAGGAACCGTAAAAAGGCCGCGTTGCTGGCGTTTTTCCATAGGCTCCGCCCCC
CTGACGAGCATCACAAAAATCGACGCTCAAGTCAGAGGTGGCGAAACCCGACAGGACTATAAAGATACCA
GGCGTTTCCCCCTGGAAGCTCCCTCGTGCGCTCTCCTGTTCCGACCCTGCCGCTTACCGGATACCTGTCC
GCCTTTCTCCCTTCGGGAAGCGTGGCGCTTTCTCATAGCTCACGCTGTAGGTATCTCAGTTCGGTGTAGG
TCGTTCGCTCCAAGCTGGGCTGTGTGTACGAACCCCCCGTTCAGCCCGACCGCTGCGCCTTATCCGGTAA
CTATCGTCTTGAGTCCAACCCGGTAAGACACGACTTATCGCCACTGGCAGCAGCCACTGGTAACAGGATT
AGCAGAGCGAGGTATGTAGGCGGTGCTACAGAGTTCTTGAAGTGGTGGCCTAACTACGGCTACACTAGAA
GGACAGTATTTGGTATCTGCGCTCTGCTGAAGCCAGTTACCTTCGGAAAAAGAGTTGGTAGCTCTTGATC
CGGCAAACAAACCACCGCTGGTAGCGGTGGTTTTTTTGTTTGCAAGCAGCAGATTACGCGCAGAAAAAAA
GGATCTCAAGAAGATCCTTTGATCTTTTCTACGGGGTCTGACGCTCAGTGGAACGAAAACTCACGTTAAG
GGATTTTGGTCATGAGATTATCAAAAAGGATCTTCACCTAGATCCTTTTAAATTAAAAATGAAGTTTTAA
ATCAATCTAAAGTATATATGAGTAAACTTGGTCTGACAGTTACCAATGCTTAATCAGTGAGGCACCTATC
TCAGCGATCTGTCTATTTCGTTCATCCATAGTTGCCTGACTCCCCGTCGTGTAGATAACTACGATACGGG
AGGGCTTACCATCTGGCCCCAGTGCTGCAATGATACCGCGAGACCCACGCTCACCGGCTCCAGATTTATC
AGCAATAAACCAGCCAGCCGGAAGGGCCGAGCGCAGAAGTGGTCCTGCAACTTTATCCGCCTCCATCCAG
TCTATTAATTGTTGCCGGGAAGCTAGAGTAAGTAGTTCGCCAGTTAATAGTTTGCGCAACGTTGTTGCCA
TTGCTACAGGCATCGTGGTGTCACGCTCGTCGTTTGGTATGGCTTCATTCAGCTCCGGTTCCCAACGATC
AAGGCGAGTTACATGATCCCCCATGTTGTGCAAAAAAGCGGTTAGCTCCTTCGGTCCTCCGATCGTTGTC
AGAAGTAAGTTGGCCGCAGTGTTATCACTCATGGTTATGGCAGCACTGCATAATTCTCTTACTGTCATGC
CATCCGTAAGATGCTTTTCTGTGACTGGTGAGTACTCAACCAAGTCATTCTGAGAATAGTGTATGCGGCG
ACCGAGTTGCTCTTGCCCGGCGTCAATACGGGATAATACCGCGCCACATAGCAGAACTTTAAAAGTGCTC
ATCATTGGAAAACGTTCTTCGGGGCGAAAACTCTCAAGGATCTTACCGCTGTTGAGATCCAGTTCGATGT
AACCCACTCGTGCACCCAACTGATCTTCAGCATCTTTTACTTTCACCAGCGTTTCTGGGTGAGCAAAAAC
AGGAAGGCAAAATGCCGCAAAAAAGGGAATAAGGGCGACACGGAAATGTTGAATACTCATACTCTTCCTT
TTTCAATATTATTGAAGCATTTATCAGGGTTATTGTCTCATGAGCGGATACATATTTGAATGTATTTAGA
AAAATAAACAAATAGGGGTTCCGCGCACATTTCCCCGAAAAGTGCCACCTGACGTCTAAGAAACCATTAT
TATCATGACATTAACCTATAAAAATAGGCGTATCACGAGGCCCTTTCGTCTTCACCTCGAGAAA
